Addgene plasmid #226983: WDV
Purpose: Expresses the HUH endonuclease WDV, used as a no ligand control for DNA tension sensor experiments
Depositing lab: Wendy Gordon. Depositing organization: University of Minnesota. Publication: RAD-TGTs: high-throughput measurement of cellular mechanotype via rupture and delivery of DNA tension probes. Pawlak MR, Smiley AT, Ramirez MP, Kelly MD, Shamsan GA, Anderson SM, Smeester BA, Largaespada DA, Odde DJ, Gordon WR. Nat Commun. 2023 Apr 28;14(1):2468. doi: 10.1038/s41467-023-38157-6. PubMed 37117218.
Backbone
  Vector backbone: pTD68
  Backbone size w/o insert (bp): 5718
  Total vector size (bp): 6141
  Vector type: Bacterial Expression
Growth in bacteria
  Bacterial resistance: Ampicillin, 100 μg/mL
  Growth temperature: 37°C
  Growth strain: DH5alpha
  Copy number: Unknown
Gene/Insert
  Gene/Insert name: WDV (alt name: Wheat Dwarf Virus Rep Domain)
  Insert size (bp): 423
  Entrez Gene: repA (a.k.a. WDVgp4)
  Promoter: T7
  Tag / fusion protein: 6xHis (N terminal on backbone); SUMO (N terminal on backbone)
  Cloning method: Gibson Cloning
  Sequencing primers: 5′ T7 forward; 3′ T7 Reverse
Terms and licenses: Academic/Nonprofit Terms; Industry Terms: Not Available to Industry
How to cite: WDV was a gift from Wendy Gordon (Addgene plasmid # 226983 ; http://n2t.net/addgene:226983 ; RRID:Addgene_226983)
