[The description below was written by a language model from this plasmid's Addgene catalogue record and pLannotate feature annotations shown in this document.]
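Description:
WDV is a bacterial expression plasmid built on the pTD68 backbone, a pET-style vector of about 6.1 kb, for producing the Rep domain of wheat dwarf virus, an HUH endonuclease, in E. coli. It is propagated through a ColE1/pMB1-type origin accompanied by the pBR322 bom region and the rop gene, which moderates copy number (the catalogue lists copy number as unknown). Selection is by ampicillin via the β-lactamase gene. An f1 origin is also present. The annotated tetracycline-resistance pieces are only fragments left over from the pBR322 lineage, so they would not be expected to provide a working marker.

The expression cassette consists of a T7 promoter followed by a lac operator and the T7 gene 10 ribosome binding site. A plasmid-borne lacI gene with its own promoter supplies the repressor, so transcription requires T7 RNA polymerase in the host and can be induced with IPTG. The open reading frame begins with an N-terminal His tag and a yeast SMT3-derived SUMO tag, both from the backbone. These are fused to the roughly 420 bp WDV Rep domain inserted by Gibson assembly, and a T7 terminator ends the unit. The His tag permits metal-affinity purification, and SUMO is a cleavable ubiquitin-like fusion partner commonly used to aid solubility. The feature table also detects a second short His-tag fragment and a small gene 10B-derived fragment downstream of the insert, but the record does not indicate whether these are translated as part of the protein.

HUH endonucleases form covalent links to specific single-stranded DNA sequences, which allows protein attachment to DNA probes. According to the depositor, this WDV protein carries no ligand and serves as the no-ligand control in DNA tension sensor experiments.
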