Features (pLannotate 1.2.2; 21 found; start..end, strand, type, name):
     80..101     -  protein_bind   CAP binding site: CAP binding activates transcription in the presence of cAMP. E. coli catabolite activator protein
    114..1196    -  CDS            lacI: lac repressor; lacI; The lac repressor binds to the lac operator to inhibit transcription in E. coli. This inhibition can be relieved by adding lactose or isopropyl-β-D-thiogalactopyranoside (IPTG).
   1197..1274    -  promoter       lacI promoter: lacI
   1282..1561    -  CDS            TcR (fragment): tetracycline efflux protein; tet; confers resistance to tetracycline
   1583..1601    +  promoter       T7 promoter: promoter for bacteriophage T7 RNA polymerase
   1602..1626    +  protein_bind   lac operator: The lac repressor binds to the lac operator to inhibit transcription in E. coli. This inhibition can be relieved by adding lactose or isopropyl-β-D-thiogalactopyranoside (IPTG). lac repressor encoded by lacI
   1641..1663    +  RBS            RBS: efficient ribosome binding site from bacteriophage T7 gene 10 (Olins and Rangwala, 1989)
   1682..1698    +  CDS            9xHis (fragment): 9xHis affinity tag
   1712..2001    +  CDS            SUMO (fragment): cleavable ubiquitin-like protein tag; S. cerevisiae SMT3 (truncated)
   2006..2419    +  CDS            REPA_WDVS (fragment): Experimental evidence at protein level: Swiss-Prot protein existence level 1. Implicated in enhancement of V-sense gene expression. Acts a an inhibitor of C-sense gene transcription (By similarity). From Wheat dwarf virus (isolate Sweden) (WDV).
   2439..2456    +  CDS            9xHis (fragment): 9xHis affinity tag
   2466..2515    +  CDS            SET1 (fragment): solubility-enhancement tag derived from T7 phage gene 10B
   2523..2570    +  terminator     T7 terminator: transcription terminator for bacteriophage T7 RNA polymerase
   2607..3035    +  rep_origin     f1 ori (sequence partly withheld): f1 bacteriophage origin of replication; arrow indicates direction of (+) strand synthesis
   3088..3192    +  promoter       AmpR promoter: bla
   3193..4053    +  CDS            AmpR: β-lactamase; bla; confers resistance to ampicillin, carbenicillin, and related antibiotics
   4224..4812    +  rep_origin     ori: high-copy-number ColE1/pMB1/pBR322/pUC origin of replication
   4998..5137    -  misc_feature   bom: basis of mobility region from pBR322
   5239..5430    -  CDS            rop: Rop protein, which maintains plasmids at low copy number; rop
   5447..5827    +  CDS            YPB1_ECOLX: Protein predicted: Swiss-Prot protein existence level 4. From Escherichia coli.
   5899..65      -  CDS            TcR (fragment) (across the origin): tetracycline efflux protein; tet; confers resistance to tetracycline
>Addgene plasmid #226983 | WDV | addgene full sequence | sequence record 450047 | Addgene NGS Result
TAGTCATGCCCCGCGCCCACCGGAAGGAGCTGACTGGGTTGAAGGCTCTCAAGGGCATCGGTCGAGATCC
CGGTGCCTAATGAGTGAGCTAACTTACATTAATTGCGTTGCGCTCACTGCCCGCTTTCCAGTCGGGAAAC
CTGTCGTGCCAGCTGCATTAATGAATCGGCCAACGCGCGGGGAGAGGCGGTTTGCGTATTGGGCGCCAGG
GTGGTTTTTCTTTTCACCAGTGAGACGGGCAACAGCTGATTGCCCTTCACCGCCTGGCCCTGAGAGAGTT
GCAGCAAGCGGTCCACGCTGGTTTGCCCCAGCAGGCGAAAATCCTGTTTGATGGTGGTTAACGGCGGGAT
ATAACATGAGCTGTCTTCGGTATCGTCGTATCCCACTACCGAGATATCCGCACCAACGCGCAGCCCGGAC
TCGGTAATGGCGCGCATTGCGCCCAGCGCCATCTGATCGTTGGCAACCAGCATCGCAGTGGGAACGATGC
CCTCATTCAGCATTTGCATGGTTTGTTGAAAACCGGACATGGCACTCCAGTCGCCTTCCCGTTCCGCTAT
CGGCTGAATTTGATTGCGAGTGAGATATTTATGCCAGCCAGCCAGACGCAGACGCGCCGAGACAGAACTT
AATGGGCCCGCTAACAGCGCGATTTGCTGGTGACCCAATGCGACCAGATGCTCCACGCCCAGTCGCGTAC
CGTCTTCATGGGAGAAAATAATACTGTTGATGGGTGTCTGGTCAGAGACATCAAGAAATAACGCCGGAAC
ATTAGTGCAGGCAGCTTCCACAGCAATGGCATCCTGGTCATCCAGCGGATAGTTAATGATCAGCCCACTG
ACGCGTTGCGCGAGAAGATTGTGCACCGCCGCTTTACAGGCTTCGACGCCGCTTCGTTCTACCATCGACA
CCACCACGCTGGCACCCAGTTGATCGGCGCGAGATTTAATCGCCGCGACAATTTGCGACGGCGCGTGCAG
GGCCAGACTGGAGGTGGCAACGCCAATCAGCAACGACTGTTTGCCCGCCAGTTGTTGTGCCACGCGGTTG
GGAATGTAATTCAGCTCCGCCATCGCCGCTTCCACTTTTTCCCGCGTTTTCGCAGAAACGTGGCTGGCCT
GGTTCACCACGCGGGAAACGGTCTGATAAGAGACACCGGCATACTCTGCGACATCGTATAACGTTACTGG
TTTCACATTCACCACCCTGAATTGACTCTCTTCCGGGCGCTATCATGCCATACCGCGAAAGGTTTTGCGC
CATTCGATGGTGTCCGGGATCTCGACGCTCTCCCTTATGCGACTCCTGCATTAGGAAGCAGCCCAGTAGT
AGGTTGAGGCCGTTGAGCACCGCCGCCGCAAGGAATGGTGCATGCAAGGAGATGGCGCCCAACAGTCCCC
CGGCCACGGGGCCTGCCACCATACCCACGCCGAAACAAGCGCTCATGAGCCCGAAGTGGCGAGCCCGATC
TTCCCCATCGGTGATGTCGGCGATATAGGCGCCAGCAACCGCACCTGTGGCGCCGGTGATGCCGGCCACG
ATGCGTCCGGCGTAGAGGATCGAGATCTCGATCCCGCGAAATTAATACGACTCACTATAGGGGAATTGTG
AGCGGATAACAATTCCCCTCTAGAAATAATTTTGTTTAACTTTAAGAAGGAGATATACCATGCGTGGTTC
TCACCACCACCACCACCATATGGCTAGCGGATCGGACTCAGAAGTCAATCAAGAAGCTAAGCCAGAGGTC
AAGCCAGAAGTCAAGCCTGAGACTCACATCAATTTAAAGGTGTCCGATGGATCTTCAGAGATCTTCTTCA
AGATCAAAAAGACCACTCCTTTAAGAAGGCTGATGGAAGCGTTCGCTAAAAGACAGGGTAAGGAAATGGA
CTCCTTAAGATTCTTGTACGACGGTATTAGAATTCAAGCTGATCAGACCCCTGAAGATTTGGACATGGAG
GATAACGATATTATTGAGGCTCACAGAGAACAGATTGGTGGATCCATGGCAAGCAGCAGCACACCGCGTT
TTCGTGTTTATAGCAAATACCTGTTTCTGACCTATCCGCAGTGTACCCTGGAACCGCAGTATGCACTGGA
TAGCCTGCGTACCCTGCTGAACAAATATGAACCGCTGTATATTGCAGCAGTTCGTGAACTGCATGAAGAT
GGTAGTCCGCATCTGCATGTTCTGGTTCAGAATAAACTGCGTGCAAGCATTACCAATCCGAATGCACTGA
ATCTGCGTATGGATACCAGTCCGTTTAGCATTTTTCATCCGAATATTCAGGCAGCCAAAGATTGTAATCA
GGTGCGTGATTATATCACCAAAGAAGTTGATAGCGACGTTAATACCGCAGAATGGGGCACCTTTGTTGCA
GTTAGCACACCGGGTCGTAAAGATCGTGATGCAGATCTCGAGTAATAAGCTTGTCGAGCACCACCACCAC
CACCACTGAGATCCGGCTGCTAACAAAGCCCGAAAGGAAGCTGAGTTGGCTGCTGCCACCGCTGAGCAAT
AACTAGCATAACCCCTTGGGGCCTCTAAACGGGTCTTGAGGGGTTTTTTGCTGAAAGGAGGAACTATATC
CGGATTGGCGAATGGG
[124 nt withheld, positions 2607-2730]
C
[91 nt withheld, positions 2732-2822]
A
[49 nt withheld, positions 2824-2872]
CCTTTGACGTTGGAGTCCACGTTCTTT
[37 nt withheld, positions 2900-2936]
ACCCTATCTCGGTCTATTCTTTTGATTTATAAGGGATTTTGCCGATTTCGGCCTATTGGTTAAAAAATGA
GCTGATTTAACAAAAATTTAACGCGAATTTTAACAAAATATTAACGCTTACAATTTAGGTGGCACTTTTC
GGGGAAATGTGCGCGGAACCCCTATTTGTTTATTTTTCTAAATACATTCAAATATGTATCCGCTCATGAG
ACAATAACCCTGATAAATGCTTCAATAATATTGAAAAAGGAAGAGTATGAGTATTCAACATTTCCGTGTC
GCCCTTATTCCCTTTTTTGCGGCATTTTGCCTTCCTGTTTTTGCTCACCCAGAAACGCTGGTGAAAGTAA
AAGATGCTGAAGATCAGTTGGGTGCACGAGTGGGTTACATCGAACTGGATCTCAACAGCGGTAAGATCCT
TGAGAGTTTTCGCCCCGAAGAACGTTTTCCAATGATGAGCACTTTTAAAGTTCTGCTATGTGGCGCGGTA
TTATCCCGTATTGACGCCGGGCAAGAGCAACTCGGTCGCCGCATACACTATTCTCAGAATGACTTGGTTG
AGTACTCACCAGTCACAGAAAAGCATCTTACGGATGGCATGACAGTAAGAGAATTATGCAGTGCTGCCAT
AACCATGAGTGATAACACTGCGGCCAACTTACTTCTGACAACGATCGGAGGACCGAAGGAGCTAACCGCT
TTTTTGCACAACATGGGGGATCATGTAACTCGCCTTGATCGTTGGGAACCGGAGCTGAATGAAGCCATAC
CAAACGACGAGCGTGACACCACGATGCCTGCAGCAATGGCAACAACGTTGCGCAAACTATTAACTGGCGA
ACTACTTACTCTAGCTTCCCGGCAACAATTAATAGACTGGATGGAGGCGGATAAAGTTGCAGGACCACTT
CTGCGCTCGGCCCTTCCGGCTGGCTGGTTTATTGCTGATAAATCTGGAGCCGGTGAGCGTGGGTCTCGCG
GTATCATTGCAGCACTGGGGCCAGATGGTAAGCCCTCCCGTATCGTAGTTATCTACACGACGGGGAGTCA
GGCAACTATGGATGAACGAAATAGACAGATCGCTGAGATAGGTGCCTCACTGATTAAGCATTGGTAACTG
TCAGACCAAGTTTACTCATATATACTTTAGATTGATTTAAAACTTCATTTTTAATTTAAAAGGATCTAGG
TGAAGATCCTTTTTGATAATCTCATGACCAAAATCCCTTAACGTGAGTTTTCGTTCCACTGAGCGTCAGA
CCCCGTAGAAAAGATCAAAGGATCTTCTTGAGATCCTTTTTTTCTGCGCGTAATCTGCTGCTTGCAAACA
AAAAAACCACCGCTACCAGCGGTGGTTTGTTTGCCGGATCAAGAGCTACCAACTCTTTTTCCGAAGGTAA
CTGGCTTCAGCAGAGCGCAGATACCAAATACTGTCCTTCTAGTGTAGCCGTAGTTAGGCCACCACTTCAA
GAACTCTGTAGCACCGCCTACATACCTCGCTCTGCTAATCCTGTTACCAGTGGCTGCTGCCAGTGGCGAT
AAGTCGTGTCTTACCGGGTTGGACTCAAGACGATAGTTACCGGATAAGGCGCAGCGGTCGGGCTGAACGG
GGGGTTCGTGCACACAGCCCAGCTTGGAGCGAACGACCTACACCGAACTGAGATACCTACAGCGTGAGCT
ATGAGAAAGCGCCACGCTTCCCGAAGGGAGAAAGGCGGACAGGTATCCGGTAAGCGGCAGGGTCGGAACA
GGAGAGCGCACGAGGGAGCTTCCAGGGGGAAACGCCTGGTATCTTTATAGTCCTGTCGGGTTTCGCCACC
TCTGACTTGAGCGTCGATTTTTGTGATGCTCGTCAGGGGGGCGGAGCCTATGGAAAAACGCCAGCAACGC
GGCCTTTTTACGGTTCCTGGCCTTTTGCTGGCCTTTTGCTCACATGTTCTTTCCTGCGTTATCCCCTGAT
TCTGTGGATAACCGTATTACCGCCTTTGAGTGAGCTGATACCGCTCGCCGCAGCCGAACGACCGAGCGCA
GCGAGTCAGTGAGCGAGGAAGCGGAAGAGCGCCTGATGCGGTATTTTCTCCTTACGCATCTGTGCGGTAT
TTCACACCGCAATGGTGCACTCTCAGTACAATCTGCTCTGATGCCGCATAGTTAAGCCAGTATACACTCC
GCTATCGCTACGTGACTGGGTCATGGCTGCGCCCCGACACCCGCCAACACCCGCTGACGCGCCCTGACGG
GCTTGTCTGCTCCCGGCATCCGCTTACAGACAAGCTGTGACCGTCTCCGGGAGCTGCATGTGTCAGAGGT
TTTCACCGTCATCACCGAAACGCGCGAGGCAGCTGCGGTAAAGCTCATCAGCGTGGTCGTGAAGCGATTC
ACAGATGTCTGCCTGTTCATCCGCGTCCAGCTCGTTGAGTTTCTCCAGAAGCGTTAATGTCTGGCTTCTG
ATAAAGCGGGCCATGTTAAGGGCGGTTTTTTCCTGTTTGGTCACTGATGCCTCCGTGTAAGGGGGATTTC
TGTTCATGGGGGTAATGATACCGATGAAACGAGAGAGGATGCTCACGATACGGGTTACTGATGATGAACA
TGCCCGGTTACTGGAACGTTGTGAGGGTAAACAACTGGCGGTATGGATGCGGCGGGACCAGAGAAAAATC
ACTCAGGGTCAATGCCAGCGCTTCGTTAATACAGATGTAGGTGTTCCACAGGGTAGCCAGCAGCATCCTG
CGATGCAGATCCGGAACATAATGGTGCAGGGCGCTGACTTCCGCGTTTCCAGACTTTACGAAACACGGAA
ACCGAAGACCATTCATGTTGTTGCTCAGGTCGCAGACGTTTTGCAGCAGCAGTCGCTTCACGTTCGCTCG
CGTATCGGTGATTCATTCTGCTAACCAGTAAGGCAACCCCGCCAGCCTAGCCGGGTCCTCAACGACAGGA
GCACGATCATGCGCACCCGTGGGGCCGCCATGCCGGCGATAATGGCCTGCTTCTCGCCGAAACGTTTGGT
GGCGGGACCAGTGACGAAGGCTTGAGCGAGGGCGTGCAAGATTCCGAATACCGCAAGCGACAGGCCGATC
ATCGTCGCGCTCCAGCGAAAGCGGTCCTCGCCGAAAATGACCCAGAGCGCTGCCGGCACCTGTCCTACGA
GTTGCATGATAAAGAAGACAGTCATAAGTGCGGCGACGA
